Addgene plasmid #21198: LZRS ERTm RasN17
Depositing lab: Paul Khavari. Depositing organization: Stanford University. Publication: Epidermal Ras blockade demonstrates spatially localized Ras promotion of proliferation and inhibition of differentiation. Dajee M, Tarutani M, Deng H, Cai T, Khavari PA. Oncogene. 2002 Feb 28;21(10):1527-38 10.1038/sj.onc.1205287 PubMed 11896581.
Backbone
  Vector backbone: LZRS no LacZ
  Backbone size w/o insert (bp): 11100
  Vector type: Retroviral
  Selectable markers: Puromycin
Growth in bacteria
  Bacterial resistance: Ampicillin, 100 μg/mL
  Growth temperature: 37°C
  Growth strain: Stbl2
  Growth instructions: STBL2
  Copy number: Low Copy
Gene/Insert
  Gene/Insert name: HRas (alt name: Esr1)
  Species: H. sapiens (human), M. musculus (mouse)
  Insert size (bp): 1700
  Mutation: S17N ERTm bx3
  Entrez Gene: Esr1 (a.k.a. ER, ER-alpha, ERa, ERalpha, ESR, Estr, Estra, Nr3a1); HRAS (a.k.a. C-BAS/HAS, C-H-RAS, C-HA-RAS1, CTLO, H-RASIDX, HAMSV, HRAS1, RASH1, p21ras)
  Cloning method: Restriction Enzyme; 5′ cloning site BamHI (not destroyed); 3′ cloning site NotI (not destroyed)
  Sequencing primers: 5′ TGGATACACGCCGCCCACGTG; 3′ ATCGTCGACCACTGTGCTGG
Terms and licenses: Academic/Nonprofit Terms; Industry Terms: Not Available to Industry
How to cite: LZRS ERTm RasN17 was a gift from Paul Khavari (Addgene plasmid # 21198 ; http://n2t.net/addgene:21198 ; RRID:Addgene_21198)
