[The description below was written by a language model from this plasmid's Addgene catalogue record.]
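Description:
LZRS ERTm RasN17 is a retroviral expression vector built on the LZRS backbone with the LacZ stuffer removed (about 11.1 kb without insert). It is propagated in bacteria as a low-copy plasmid under ampicillin selection, in a recombination-deficient strain of the kind commonly used to stabilise repeat-containing retroviral plasmids. A puromycin marker provides selection in mammalian cells. The record gives no feature table, so the promoter is not explicitly stated. In retroviral vectors of this type, the insert is generally transcribed from the viral long terminal repeat, and the packaging signal allows the genomic RNA to be incorporated into virions made in packaging cells.

The roughly 1.7 kb insert, cloned between BamHI and NotI sites that both remain intact, combines human HRAS carrying the S17N substitution with a sequence from mouse Esr1, the estrogen receptor alpha gene, designated ERTm. RasN17 is the classic dominant-negative Ras mutant, which interferes with activation of endogenous Ras. Mutant estrogen receptor ligand-binding domains of the "ERTm" kind are commonly fused to proteins to make their activity dependent on tamoxifen-type ligands, so the construct presumably encodes a ligand-regulatable dominant-negative Ras. However, the record does not spell out the fusion's orientation, the exact ER mutation, or the meaning of the "bx3" notation.

The associated publication concerns Ras blockade in epidermis, and its title reports that Ras promotes proliferation and inhibits differentiation in a spatially localised manner. This fits a use in stably transducing cells to inhibit Ras signalling conditionally.
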