>Addgene plasmid #21198 | LZRS ERTm RasN17 | addgene partial sequence | sequence record 26988 | 21198 with LZRS-R
TGGGAGGGGAGCTAAGGGCTGGGGTTCCGGTGGCATTTGGGATGTTCAAGACAGTCTGTGCACAGCCTCC
CTGGGAGGGTCTGCAGTCACCTCGGCCCACGGTCCCGGGGTGACTGGGCTCCAGCAGCCCTTCCTTCCTT
CCTTGCTTCCGTCCTTCCTTCCTCCTCCTTCCGTCTGCACCTCCTTCCTGCATCCGGCACCTCCATGTCC
TGAGCTTGTGCTGCGTCAGGAGAGCACACACTTGCAGCTCATGCAGCCGGGGCCACTCTCATCAGGAGGG
TTCAGCTTCCGCAGCTTGTGCTGCCGGATCTCACGCACCAACGTGTAGAAGGCATCCTCCACTCCCTGCC
GGGTCTTGGCCGAGGTCTCGATGTAGGGGATGCCGTAGCTTCGGGCGAGGTCCTGAGCCTGCCGAGATTC
CACAGTGCGTGCAGCCAGGTCACACTTGTTCCCCACCAGCACCATGGGCACGTCATCCGAGTCCTTCACC
CGTTTGATCTGCTCCCTGTACTGGTGGATGTCCTCAAAAGACTTGGTGTTGTTGATGGCAAACACACACA
GGAAGCCCTCCCCGGTGCGCATGTACTGGTCCCGCATGGCGCTGTACTCCTCCTGGCCGGCGGTATCCAG
GATGTCCAACAGGCACGTCTCCCCATCAATGACCACCTGCTTCCGGTAGGAATCCTCTATAGTGGGGTCG
TATTCGTCCACAAAGTGGTTCTGGATCAGCTGGATGGTCAGGGCATTTTTTCCCACGCCTCCAGCGCCCA
CCACCACAAGCTTGTATTCTGTCATGGAATTCAGGCCTCCACGTGGGATATCGTTGGGGAAGCCCTCTGC
TTCCGGGGGTATGT
