>Addgene plasmid #21198 | LZRS ERTm RasN17 | addgene partial sequence | sequence record 26989 | 21198 with LZRS-F
CGGGAGGACATCCTCTAGACTGCCGGATCCACCATGCGAAATGAAATGGGTGCTTCAGGAGACATGANCG
GNTGCCAACCTTTGGCCAAGCCCTCTTGTGATTAAGCACACTAAGAAGAATAGCCCTGCCTTGTCCTTGA
CAGCTGACCAGATGGTCAGTGCCTTGTTGGATGCTGAACCGCCCATGATCTATTCTGAATATGATCCTTC
TAGACCCTTCAGTGAAGCCTCAATGATGGGCTTATTGACCAACCTAGCAGATAGGGAGCTGGTTCATATG
ATCAACTGGGCAAAGAGAGTGCCAGGCTTTGGGGACTTGAATCTCCATGATCAGGTCCACCTTCTCGAGT
GTGCCTGGCTGGAGATTCTGATGATTGGTCTCGTCTGGCGCTCCATGGAACACCCGGGGAAGCTCCTGTT
TGCTCCTAACTTGCTCCTGGACAGGAATCAAGGTAAATGTGTGGAAGGCATGGTGGAGATCTTTGACATG
TTGCTTGCTACGTCAAGTCGGTTCCGCATGATGAACCTGCAGGGTGAAGAGTTTGTGTGCCTCAAATCCA
TCATTTTGCTTAATTCCGGAGTGTACACGTTTCTGTCCAGCACCTTGAAGTCTCTGGAAGAGAANGACCA
CATCCACCGTGTCCTGGACAAGATCACANACACTTTGATCCACCTGATGGCCAAAGCTGGCCTGACTCTG
CANCAGCCANCA
